>Addgene plasmid #78770 | PCS4 3XFLAG-PPARgamma2 | addgene partial sequence | sequence record 149548 | CMV-F 5'-CGCAAATGGGCGGTAGGCGTG-3'
GCATGCTCGTTTAGGGACCGCCATTCTGCCTGGGGACGTCGGAGCAAGCTTGATTTAGGTGACACTATAG
AATACAAGCTACTTGTTCTTTTTGCAGGATCCCATCGATTGTACAGATATCTGGCGCGCCTACCATGGGG
CCCGGCGACTACAAGGATGACGATGACAAGGGCGACTACAAGGATGACGATGACAAGGGCGACTACAAGG
ATGACGATGACAAGGGCCGGCCTAAGATCTGGAATTCAAGGCCTCTCGAGATGGGTGAAACTCTGGGAGA
TTCTCCTGTTGACCCAGAGCATGGTGCCTTCGCTGATGCACTGCCTATGAGCACTTCACAAGAAATTACC
ATGGTTGACACAGAGATGCCATTCTGGCCCACCAACTTCGGAATCAGCTCTGTGGACCTCTCCGTGATGG
AAGACCACTCGCATTCCTTTGACATCAAGCCCTTTACCACAGTTGATTTCTCCAGCATTTCTGCTCCACA
CTATGAAGACATTCCATTCACAAGAGCTGACCCAATGGTTGCTGATTACAAATATGACCTGAAGCTCCAA
GAATACCAAAGTGCGATCAAAGTAGAACCTGCATCTCCACCTTATTATTCTGAAAAGACCCAGCTCTACA
ACAGGCCTCATGAAGAACCTTCTAACTCCCTCATGGCCATTGAGTGCCGAGTCTGTGGGGATAAAGCATC
AGGCTTCCACTATGGAGTTCATGCTTGTGAAGGATGCAAGGGTTTTTTCCGAAGAACCATCCGATTGAAG
CTTATTTATGATAGGTGTGATCTTAACTGCCGGATCCACAAAAAAAGTAGAAATAAATGTCAGTACTGTC
GGTTTCAGAAGTGCCTTGCTGTGGGGATGTCTCACAATGCCATCAGGTTTGGGCGGATGCCACAGGCCGA
GAAG
