>Addgene plasmid #78770 | PCS4 3XFLAG-PPARgamma2 | addgene partial sequence | sequence record 149549 | EBV-rev 5'-GTGGTTTGTCCAAACTCATC-3'
TATACGACTCACTATAGGGAGGCTAGCTATCTAGACTAGTACAAGTCCTTGTAGATCTCCTGGAGCAGGG
GGTGAAGGCTCATGTCTGTCTCTGTCTTCTTGATCACATGCAGTAGCTGCACGTGCTCTGTGACGATCTG
CCTGAGGTCTGTCATCTTCTGGAGCACCTTGGCGAACAGCTGAGAGGACTCTGGGTGATTCAGCTTGAGC
TGCAGTTCCAGGGCCTGCAGCAGGTTGTCTTGGATGTCCTCGATGGGCTTCACGTTCAACAAGCCTGGGC
GGTCTCCACTGAGAATAATGACAGCTATAAATATAGCCAAGTCACTGTCATCTAATTCCAGTGCATTGAA
CTTCACAGCAAACTCAAACTTAGGCTCCATAAAGTCACCAAAGGGCTTCCGCAGGCTTTTGAGGAACTCC
CTGGTCATGAATCCTTGGCCCTCTGAGATGAGGACTCCATCTTTATTCATCAGGGAGGCCAGCATCGTGT
AGATGATCTCATGGACACCATACTTGAGCAGAGTCACTTGGTCATTCAAATCAAGGTTAATGAAACCAGG
GATATTTTTGGCATACTCTGTGATCTCTTGCACGGCTTCTACGGATCGAAACTGGCACCCTTGAAAAATT
CGGATGGCCACCTCTTTGCTCTGCTCCTGCAGGGGGGTGATATGTTTGAACTTGATTTTATCTTCTCCCA
TCATTAAGGAATTCATGTCGTAGATGACAAATGGTGATTTGTCCGTTGTCTTTCCTGTCAAGATCGCCCT
CGCCTTGGCTTTGGTCAGCGGGAAGGACTTTATGTATGAGTCATACAAATGCTTTT
