[The description below was written by a language model from this plasmid's Addgene catalogue record.]
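Description:
PCS4 3XFLAG-PPARgamma2 is a mammalian expression plasmid built on pCS4-3FLAG, a derivative of the pCS2+ vector family. According to the record, pCS4+ differs from pCS2+ in having an expanded multiple cloning site with several additional unique restriction sites, a start codon in a Kozak context, and stop codons in all three reading frames. The plasmid is maintained in E. coli as a high-copy construct under ampicillin selection. The record does not list the origin of replication or any marker for selection in mammalian cells, and no feature table is provided.

The payload is a mouse PPARgamma2 coding sequence (listed as "PPAR_2") placed under the CMV IE94 promoter, a strong cytomegalovirus immediate-early promoter that gives high constitutive expression in transfected mammalian cells. The backbone supplies an N-terminal 3xFLAG tag, so the protein is produced as a 3xFLAG-PPARgamma2 fusion that can be detected or immunoprecipitated with anti-FLAG antibodies. The insert was introduced by restriction cloning, but the sites used are not recorded. SP6 and T7 are given as the flanking sequencing primers. The catalogue's linked gene entry is Ppargc1a (PGC-1alpha), a different gene from PPARgamma. This conflicts with the plasmid name and stated purpose and looks like an annotation mismatch, so the insert's identity is best confirmed by sequencing.

The stated purpose is overexpression of PPARgamma2 in mammalian cells. The associated study concerns MKRN1-mediated ubiquitination and degradation of PPARgamma and its effect on adipocyte differentiation, a setting in which an epitope-tagged form of the protein would be useful for following its abundance, modification and interactions.
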