Addgene plasmid #78770: PCS4 3XFLAG-PPARgamma2
Purpose: To overexpress PPARgamma2 in Mammalian Cells
Depositing lab: Jaewhan Song. Depositing organization: Yonsei University. Publication: Suppression of PPARgamma through MKRN1-mediated ubiquitination and degradation prevents adipocyte differentiation. Kim JH, Park KW, Lee EW, Jang WS, Seo J, Shin S, Hwang KA, Song J. Cell Death Differ. 2014 Apr;21(4):594-603. doi: 10.1038/cdd.2013.181. Epub 2013 Dec 13. PubMed 24336050.
Backbone
  Vector backbone: pCS4-3FLAG
  Backbone manufacturer: derived from pCS2+
  Vector type: Mammalian Expression
Growth in bacteria
  Bacterial resistance: Ampicillin, 100 μg/mL
  Growth temperature: 37°C
  Growth strain: DH5alpha
  Copy number: High Copy
Gene/Insert
  Gene/Insert name: PPAR_2
  Species: M. musculus (mouse)
  Entrez Gene: Ppargc1a (a.k.a. A830037N07Rik, Gm11133, PGC-1, PPARGC-1-alpha, Pgc-1alpha, Pgc1, Pgco1, Ppargc1)
  Promoter: CMV IE94
  Tag / fusion protein: 3xFLAG (N terminal on backbone)
  Cloning method: Restriction Enzyme; 5′ cloning site unknown (unknown if destroyed); 3′ cloning site unknown (unknown if destroyed)
  Sequencing primers: 5′ SP6; 3′ T7
Terms and licenses: Academic/Nonprofit Terms; Industry Terms: Not Available to Industry
Depositor comments: pCS4+ is based on pCS2+, with the following unique restriction endonuclease sites are added to MCS: BsrG1, EcoRV, AscI, NcoI, EcoO019, Sfi I, Fes I, Bgl II, Nhe I. A start codon with the Kozak sequence and stop codons in all three frames are added.
How to cite: PCS4 3XFLAG-PPARgamma2 was a gift from Jaewhan Song (Addgene plasmid # 78770 ; http://n2t.net/addgene:78770 ; RRID:Addgene_78770)
